Addgene plasmid #125215: pBS_KS_attB2_SA(1)_T2AGeneSwitch
Purpose: Artificial phase 1 exon to include a spliced T2A-GeneSwitch effector into a locus of interest through RMCE of MiMIC insertion in an intron between coding exons of a gene
Depositing lab: Herman Dierick. Depositing organization: Baylor College of Medicine. Publication: Gene-specific cell labeling using MiMIC transposons. Gnerer JP, Venken KJ, Dierick HA. Nucleic Acids Res. 2015 Apr 30;43(8):e56. doi: 10.1093/nar/gkv113. Epub 2015 Feb 20. PubMed 25712101.
Backbone
  Vector backbone: pBS-KS-attB-1-2-PT-SA-SD-1
  Backbone manufacturer: Koen Venken
  Vector type: Other
Growth in bacteria
  Bacterial resistance: Ampicillin, 100 μg/mL
  Growth temperature: 37°C
  Growth strain: DH5alpha
  Copy number: High Copy
Gene/Insert
  Gene/Insert name: GeneSwitch
  Insert size (bp): 2875
  Tag / fusion protein: T2A (N terminal on insert)
  Cloning method: Restriction Enzyme; 5′ cloning site Unknown (unknown if destroyed)
Terms and licenses: Academic/Nonprofit Terms; Industry Terms: Not Available to Industry
How to cite: pBS_KS_attB2_SA(1)_T2AGeneSwitch was a gift from Herman Dierick (Addgene plasmid # 125215 ; http://n2t.net/addgene:125215 ; RRID:Addgene_125215)
