[The description below was written by a language model from this plasmid's Addgene catalogue record and pLannotate feature annotations shown in this document.]
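Description:
pBS_KS_attB2_SA(1)_T2AGeneSwitch is a pBluescript KS-derived donor plasmid for recombinase-mediated cassette exchange (RMCE) into MiMIC transposon insertions, the system described in the associated publication on gene-specific cell labeling. It is built on the pBS-KS-attB-1-2-PT-SA-SD-1 backbone and is about 6.3 kb in the sequenced record. It is maintained in E. coli at high copy through a ColE1/pUC-type origin with ampicillin selection from β-lactamase. It also retains the usual pBluescript features: an f1 origin, lacZα and lac promoter/operator remnants, and flanking T7 and T3 promoters.

The payload lies between two φC31 integrase attB sites in inverted orientation, which allows φC31 integrase to swap the intervening cassette with the attP-flanked cassette of a MiMIC insertion. According to the record, the cassette is an artificial exon in reading phase 1, consisting of a splice acceptor followed by a T2A peptide fused to the N terminus of GeneSwitch. The splice acceptor and T2A are not separately annotated in the feature table. The annotated coding segments match the GeneSwitch chimera: a GAL4 DNA-binding domain, a progesterone receptor ligand-binding fragment, and the human RelA (p65) activation domain. Together these form a GAL4-type transcriptional activator that generally depends on a progesterone receptor ligand for activity.

When the cassette is exchanged into a MiMIC element in an intron between coding exons, it should be spliced into the host gene's transcript. The T2A sequence then releases GeneSwitch as a separate protein. This places inducible, UAS-directed expression under the endogenous gene's regulatory pattern. No dedicated promoter is present or needed in the cassette, because expression depends on the trapped locus.
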