Features (pLannotate 1.2.2; 18 found; start..end, strand, type, name):
    254..842     -  rep_origin     ori: high-copy-number ColE1/pMB1/pBR322/pUC origin of replication
   1013..1873    -  CDS            AmpR: β-lactamase; bla; confers resistance to ampicillin, carbenicillin, and related antibiotics
   1874..1978    -  promoter       AmpR promoter: bla
   2031..2459    -  rep_origin     f1 ori (sequence partly withheld): f1 bacteriophage origin of replication; arrow indicates direction of (+) strand synthesis
   2464..2619    -  CDS            lacZα (fragment): LacZα fragment of β-galactosidase; lacZ fragment
   2627..2645    +  promoter       T7 promoter: promoter for bacteriophage T7 RNA polymerase
   2681..2750    +  protein_bind   attB: attB site for the φC31 integrase (Groth et al., 2000) phage φC31 integrase
   2973..3251    +  CDS            GAL4 DNA binding domain (fragment): DNA binding domain of the GAL4 transcriptional activator; Saccharomyces cerevisiae GAL4 (truncated)
   3273..4097    +  CDS            PGR (fragment): PRGR_SHEEP - Also known as NR3C3. Experimental evidence at transcript level: Swiss-Prot protein existence level 2. The steroid hormones and their receptors are involved in the regulation of eukaryotic gene expression and affect cellular proliferation and differentiation in target tissues. Transcriptional activator of several progesteron-dependent promoters in a variety of cell types. Involved in activation of SRC-dependent MAPK signaling on hormone stimulation. From Ovis aries (Sheep).
   4548..4919    +  CDS            RelA (p65) AD: transcriptional activation domain of human RelA, also known as p65 (O'Shea and Perkins, 2008)
   5518..5537    +  misc_feature   MCS (fragment): pBluescript multiple cloning site
   5774..5797    -  misc_feature   MCS (fragment): pBluescript multiple cloning site
   5982..6051    -  protein_bind   attB: attB site for the φC31 integrase (Groth et al., 2000) phage φC31 integrase
   6091..6109    -  promoter       T3 promoter: promoter for bacteriophage T3 RNA polymerase
   6154..6170    -  protein_bind   lac operator: The lac repressor binds to the lac operator to inhibit transcription in E. coli. This inhibition can be relieved by adding lactose or isopropyl-β-D-thiogalactopyranoside (IPTG). lac repressor encoded by lacI
   6178..6208    -  promoter       lac promoter: promoter for the E. coli lac operon
   6223..6244    -  protein_bind   CAP binding site: CAP binding activates transcription in the presence of cAMP. E. coli catabolite activator protein
   6257..71      -  CDS            lacI (fragment) (across the origin): lac repressor; lacI; The lac repressor binds to the lac operator to inhibit transcription in E. coli. This inhibition can be relieved by adding lactose or isopropyl-β-D-thiogalactopyranoside (IPTG).
>Addgene plasmid #125215 | pBS_KS_attB2_SA(1)_T2AGeneSwitch | addgene full sequence | sequence record 244695 | Addgene NGS Result
GAAACCTGTCGTGCCAGCTGCATTAATGAATCGGCCAACGCGCGGGGAGAGGCGGTTTGCGTATTGGGCG
CTCTTCCGCTTCCTCGCTCACTGACTCGCTGCGCTCGGTCGTTCGGCTGCGGCGAGCGGTATCAGCTCAC
TCAAAGGCGGTAATACGGTTATCCACAGAATCAGGGGATAACGCAGGAAAGAACATGTGAGCAAAAGGCC
AGCAAAAGGCCAGGAACCGTAAAAAGGCCGCGTTGCTGGCGTTTTTCCATAGGCTCCGCCCCCCTGACGA
GCATCACAAAAATCGACGCTCAAGTCAGAGGTGGCGAAACCCGACAGGACTATAAAGATACCAGGCGTTT
CCCCCTGGAAGCTCCCTCGTGCGCTCTCCTGTTCCGACCCTGCCGCTTACCGGATACCTGTCCGCCTTTC
TCCCTTCGGGAAGCGTGGCGCTTTCTCATAGCTCACGCTGTAGGTATCTCAGTTCGGTGTAGGTCGTTCG
CTCCAAGCTGGGCTGTGTGCACGAACCCCCCGTTCAGCCCGACCGCTGCGCCTTATCCGGTAACTATCGT
CTTGAGTCCAACCCGGTAAGACACGACTTATCGCCACTGGCAGCAGCCACTGGTAACAGGATTAGCAGAG
CGAGGTATGTAGGCGGTGCTACAGAGTTCTTGAAGTGGTGGCCTAACTACGGCTACACTAGAAGAACAGT
ATTTGGTATCTGCGCTCTGCTGAAGCCAGTTACCTTCGGAAAAAGAGTTGGTAGCTCTTGATCCGGCAAA
CAAACCACCGCTGGTAGCGGTGGTTTTTTTGTTTGCAAGCAGCAGATTACGCGCAGAAAAAAAGGATCTC
AAGAAGATCCTTTGATCTTTTCTACGGGGTCTGACGCTCAGTGGAACGAAAACTCACGTTAAGGGATTTT
GGTCATGAGATTATCAAAAAGGATCTTCACCTAGATCCTTTTAAATTAAAAATGAAGTTTTAAATCAATC
TAAAGTATATATGAGTAAACTTGGTCTGACAGTTACCAATGCTTAATCAGTGAGGCACCTATCTCAGCGA
TCTGTCTATTTCGTTCATCCATAGTTGCCTGACTCCCCGTCGTGTAGATAACTACGATACGGGAGGGCTT
ACCATCTGGCCCCAGTGCTGCAATGATACCGCGAGACCCACGCTCACCGGCTCCAGATTTATCAGCAATA
AACCAGCCAGCCGGAAGGGCCGAGCGCAGAAGTGGTCCTGCAACTTTATCCGCCTCCATCCAGTCTATTA
ATTGTTGCCGGGAAGCTAGAGTAAGTAGTTCGCCAGTTAATAGTTTGCGCAACGTTGTTGCCATTGCTAC
AGGCATCGTGGTGTCACGCTCGTCGTTTGGTATGGCTTCATTCAGCTCCGGTTCCCAACGATCAAGGCGA
GTTACATGATCCCCCATGTTGTGCAAAAAAGCGGTTAGCTCCTTCGGTCCTCCGATCGTTGTCAGAAGTA
AGTTGGCCGCAGTGTTATCACTCATGGTTATGGCAGCACTGCATAATTCTCTTACTGTCATGCCATCCGT
AAGATGCTTTTCTGTGACTGGTGAGTACTCAACCAAGTCATTCTGAGAATAGTGTATGCGGCGACCGAGT
TGCTCTTGCCCGGCGTCAATACGGGATAATACCGCGCCACATAGCAGAACTTTAAAAGTGCTCATCATTG
GAAAACGTTCTTCGGGGCGAAAACTCTCAAGGATCTTACCGCTGTTGAGATCCAGTTCGATGTAACCCAC
TCGTGCACCCAACTGATCTTCAGCATCTTTTACTTTCACCAGCGTTTCTGGGTGAGCAAAAACAGGAAGG
CAAAATGCCGCAAAAAAGGGAATAAGGGCGACACGGAAATGTTGAATACTCATACTCTTCCTTTTTCAAT
ATTATTGAAGCATTTATCAGGGTTATTGTCTCATGAGCGGATACATATTTGAATGTATTTAGAAAAATAA
ACAAATAGGGGTTCCGCGCACATTTCCCCGAAAAGTGCCACCTAAATTGTAAGCGTTAATATTTTGTTAA
AATTCGCGTTAAATTTTTGTTAAATCAGCTCATTTTTTAACCAATAGGCCGAAATCGGCAAAATCCCTTA
TAAATCAAAAGAATAGACCGAGATAGGGT
[37 nt withheld, positions 2130-2166]
AAAGAACGTGGACTCCAACGTCAAAGG
[49 nt withheld, positions 2194-2242]
T
[91 nt withheld, positions 2244-2334]
G
[124 nt withheld, positions 2336-2459]
CCCATTCGCCATTCAGGCTGCGCAACTGTTGGGAAGGGCGATCGGTGCGGGCCTCTTCGCTATTACGCCA
GCTGGCGAAAGGGGGATGTGCTGCAAGGCGATTAAGTTGGGTAACGCCAGGGTTTTCCCAGTCACGACGT
TGTAAAACGACGGCCAGTGAGCGCGCGTAATACGACTCACTATAGGGCGAATTGGAGCTCGCTAGCGATG
TAGGTCACGGTCTCGAAGCCGCGGTGCGGGTGCCAGGGCGTGCCCTTGGGCTCCCCGGGCGCGTACTCCA
CCTCACCCATCTGGTCCATCATGATGGTCGACTCTAGAAGTCGATCCAACATGGCGACTTGTCCCATCCC
CGGCATGTTTAAATATACTAATTATTCTTGAACTAATTTTAATCAACCGATTTATCTCTCTTCCGCAGGT
GGCGGAGGTTCCGGTGGAAGCGGAGGTAGCGGCGGATCCGAAGGACGCGGAAGCCTGTTGACGTGCGGAG
ATGTGGAAGAGAATCCAGGACCGATGAAGCTACTGTCTTCTATCGAACAAGCATGCGATATTTGCCGACT
TAAAAAGCTCAAGTGCTCCAAAGAAAAACCGAAGTGCGCCAAGTGTCTGAAGAACAACTGGGAGTGTCGC
TACTCTCCCAAAACCAAAAGGTCTCCGCTGACTAGGGCACATCTGACAGAAGTGGAATCAAGGCTAGAAA
GACTGGAACAGCTATTTCTACTGATTTTTCCTCGAGAAGACCTTGACATGATTTTGAAAATGGATTCTTT
ACAGGATATAAAAGCATTGTTAGAATTCCCGGGTGTCGACCAGAAAAAGTTCAATAAAGTCAGAGTTGTG
AGAGCACTGGATGCTGTTGCTCTCCCACAGCCAGTGGGCGTTCCAAATGAAAGCCAAGCCCTAAGCCAGA
GATTCACTTTTTCACCAGGTCAAGACATACAGTTGATTCCACCACTGATCAACCTGTTAATGAGCATTGA
ACCAGATGTGATCTATGCAGGACATGACAACACAAAACCTGACACCTCCAGTTCTTTGCTGACAAGTCTT
AATCAACTAGGCGAGAGGCAACTTCTTTCAGTAGTCAAGTGGTCTAAATCATTGCCAGGTTTTCGAAACT
TACATATTGATGACCAGATAACTCTCATTCAGTATTCTTGGATGAGCTTAATGGTGTTTGGTCTAGGATG
GAGATCCTACAAACACGTCAGTGGGCAGATGCTGTATTTTGCACCTGATCTAATACTAAATGAACAGCGG
ATGAAAGAATCATCATTCTATTCATTATGCCTTACCATGTGGCAGATCCCACAGGAGTTTGTCAAGCTTC
AAGTTAGCCAAGAAGAGTTCCTCTGTATGAAAGTATTGTTACTTCTTAATACAATTCCTTTGGAAGGGCT
ACGAAGTCAAACCCAGTTTGAGGAGATGAGGTCAAGCTACATTAGAGAGCTCATCAAGGCAATTGGTTTG
AGGCAAAAAGGAGTTGTGTCGAGCTCACAGCGTTTCTATCAACTTACAAAACTTCTTGATAACTTGCATG
ATCTTGTCAAACAACTTCATCTGTACTGCTTGAATACATTTATCCAGTCCCGGGCACTGAGTGTTGAATT
TCCAGAAATGATGTCTGAAGTTATTGCTGGGTCGACGAGATATCAAGCAGAATTCCAGTACCTGCCAGAT
ACAGACGATCGTCACCGGATTGAGGAGAAACGTAAAAGGACATATGAGACCTTCAAGAGCATCATGAAGA
AGAGTCCTTTCAGCGGACCCACCGACCCCCGGCCTCCACCTCGACGCATTGCTGTGCCTTCCCGCAGCTC
AGCTTCTGTCCCCAAGCCAGCACCCCAGCCCTATCCCTTTACGTCATCCCTGAGCACCATCAACTATGAT
GAGTTTCCCACCATGGTGTTTCCTTCTGGGCAGATCAGCCAGGCCTCGGCCTTGGCCCCGGCCCCTCCCC
AAGTCCTGCCCCAGGCTCCAGCCCCTGCCCCTGCTCCAGCCATGGTATCAGCTCTGGCCCAGGCCCCAGC
CCCTGTCCCAGTCCTAGCCCCAGGCCCTCCTCAGGCTGTGGCCCCACCTGCCCCCAAGCCCACCCAGGCT
GGGGAAGGAACGCTGTCAGAGGCCCTGCTGCAGCTGCAGTTTGATGATGAAGACCTGGGGGCCTTGCTTG
GCAACAGCACAGACCCAGCTGTGTTCACAGACCTGGCATCCGTCGACAACTCCGAGTTTCAGCAGCTGCT
GAACCAGGGCATACCTGTGGCCCCCCACACAACTGAGCCCATGCTGATGGAGTACCCTGAGGCTATAACT
CGCCTAGTGACAGGGGCCCAGAGGCCCCCCGACCCAGCTCCTGCTCCACTGGGGGCCCCGGGGCTCCCCA
ATGGCCTCCTTTCAGGAGATGAAGACTTCTCCTCCATTGCGGACATGGACTTCTCAGCCCTGCTGAGTCA
GATCAGCTCCTAAGGGGGTGACGCCTGCCCTCCCCAGAGCACTGGGTTGCAGGGGATTGAAGCCCTCCAA
AAGCACTTACGGATTCTGGTGGGGTGTGTTCCAACTGCCCCCAACTTTGTGGATGTCTTCCTTGGAGGGG
GGAGCCATATTTTATTCTTTTATTGTCAGTATCTGTATCTCTCTCTCTTTTTGGAGGTGCTTAAGCAGAA
GCATTAACTTCTCTGGAAAGGGGGGAGCTGGGGAAACTCAAACTTTTCCCCTGTCCTGATGGTCAGCTCC
CTTCTCTGTAGGGAACTCTGGGGTCCCCCATCCCCATCCTCCAGCTTCTGGTACTCTCCTAGAGACAGAA
GCAGGCTGGAGGTAAGGCCTTTGAGCCCACAAAGCCTTATCAAGTGTCTTCCATCATGGATTCATTACAG
CTTAATCAAAATAACGCCCCAGATACCAGCCCCTGTATGGCACTGGCATTGTCCCTGTGCCTAACACCAG
CGTTTGAGGGGCTGGCCTTCCTGCCCTACAGAGGTCTCTGCCGGCTCTTTCCTTGCTCAACCATGGCTGA
AGGAAACCAGTGCAACAGCACTGGCTCTCTCCAGGATCCGACGCGTCGAGCTTATCGATACCGTCGACTA
AAGCCAAATAGAAAATTATTCAGTTCCTGGCTTAAGTTTTTAAAAGTGATATTATTTATTTGGTTGTAAC
CAACCAAAAGAATGTAAATAACTAATACATAATTATGTTAGTTTTAAGTTAGCAACAAATTGATTTTAGC
TATATTAGCTACTTGGTTAATAAATAGAATATATTTATTTAAAGATAATTGCGTTTTTATTGTCAGGGAG
TGAGTTTGCTTAAAAACTCGTTTAGATCCACTAGTTCTAGAGCGGCCGGATCCGGAGGTAGCGGTGGAAG
CGGAGGTTCCGGAGGTAAGTTATTGAACAATGGCATCAAATGCCTTCATCATCACTACCCTTTAGCCCTT
AAGACCCCACAATGACCTTACCCACTCAGAGAAAAAAGTAAATATGAAAGCCCATTTGAACTTCTAAGCT
TGTCGACCATCATGATGGACCAGATGGGTGAGGTGGAGTACGCGCCCGGGGAGCCCAAGGGCACGCCCTG
GCACCCGCACCGCGGCTTCGAGACCGTGACCTACATCATGCATGGTACCCAGCTTTTGTTCCCTTTAGTG
AGGGTTAATTGCGCGCTTGGCGTAATCATGGTCATAGCTGTTTCCTGTGTGAAATTGTTATCCGCTCACA
ATTCCACACAACATACGAGCCGGGAGCATAAAGTGTAAAGCCTGGGGTGCCTAATGAGTGAGCTAACTCA
CATTAATTGCGTTGCGCTCACTGCCCGCTTTCCAGTCGG
